>Addgene plasmid #235765 | pYO933 | addgene full sequence | sequence record 472468 | Addgene NGS Result
TCGCGCGTTTCGGTGATGACGGTGAAAACCTCTGACACATGCAGCTCCCGGAGACGGTCACAGCTTGTCT
GTAAGCGGATGCCGGGAGCAGACAAGCCCGTCAGGGCGCGTCAGCGGGTGTTGGCGGGTGTCGGGGCTGG
CTTAACTATGCGGCATCAGAGCAGATTGTACTGAGAGTGCACCATACCACCTTTTCAATTCATCATTTTT
TTTTTATTCTTTTTTTTGATTTCGGTTTCCTTGAAATTTTTTTGATTCGGTAATCTCCGAACAGAAGGAA
GAACGAAGGAAGGAGCACAGACTTAGATTGGTATATATACGCATATGTAGTGTTGAAGAAACATGAAATT
GCCCAGTATTCTTAACCCAACTGCACAGAACAAAAACCTGCAGGAAACGAAGATAAATCATGTCGAAAGC
TACATATAAGGAACGTGCTGCTACTCATCCTAGTCCTGTTGCTGCCAAGCTATTTAATATCATGCACGAA
AAGCAAACAAACTTGTGTGCTTCATTGGATGTTCGTACCACCAAGGAATTACTGGAGTTAGTTGAAGCAT
TAGGTCCCAAAATTTGTTTACTAAAAACACATGTGGATATCTTGACTGATTTTTCCATGGAGGGCACAGT
TAAGCCGCTAAAGGCATTATCCGCCAAGTACAATTTTTTACTCTTCGAAGACAGAAAATTTGCTGACATT
GGTAATACAGTCAAATTGCAGTACTCTGCGGGTGTATACAGAATAGCAGAATGGGCAGACATTACGAATG
CACACGGTGTGGTGGGCCCAGGTATTGTTAGCGGTTTGAAGCAGGCGGCAGAAGAAGTAACAAAGGAACC
TAGAGGCCTTTTGATGTTAGCAGAATTGTCATGCAAGGGCTCCCTATCTACTGGAGAATATACTAAGGGT
ACTGTTGACATTGCGAAGAGCGACAAAGATTTTGTTATCGGCTTTATTGCTCAAAGAGACATGGGTGGAA
GAGATGAAGGTTACGATTGGTTGATTATGACACCCGGTGTGGGTTTAGATGACAAGGGAGACGCATTGGG
TCAACAGTATAGAACCGTGGATGATGTGGTCTCTACAGGATCTGACATTATTATTGTTGGAAGAGGACTA
TTTGCAAAGGGAAGGGATGCTAAGGTAGAGGGTGAACGTTACAGAAAAGCAGGCTGGGAAGCATATTTGA
GAAGATGCGGCCAGCAAAACTAAAAAACTGTATTATAAGTAAATGCATGTATACTAAACTCACAAATTAG
AGCTTCAATTTAATTATATCAGTTATTACCCTATGCGGTGTGAAATACCGCACAGATGCGTAAGGAGAAA
ATACCGCATCAGGAAATTGTAAGCGTTAATATTTTGTTAAAATTCGCGTTAAATTTTTGTTAAATCAGCT
CATTTTTTAACCAATAGGCCGAAATCGGCAAAATCCCTTATAAATCAAAAGAATAGACCGAGATAGGGT
[37 nt withheld, positions 1470-1506]
AAAGAACGTGGACTCCAACGTCAAAGG
[49 nt withheld, positions 1534-1582]
T
[91 nt withheld, positions 1584-1674]
G
[124 nt withheld, positions 1676-1799]
CCATTCGCCATTCAGGCTGCGCAACTGTTGGGAAGGGCGATCGGTGCGGGCCTCTTCGCTATTACGCCAG
CTGGCGAAAGGGGGATGTGCTGCAAGGCGATTAAGTTGGGTAACGCCAGGGTTTTCCCAGTCACGACGTT
GTAAAACGACGGCCAGTGAGCGCGCGTAATACGACTCACTATAGGGCGAATTGGGTACCGGGGCTGAAGC
TTTCGACAAATCTTAAATTGTGACTTTGTGCATGAAATTTTTATATGAACGTTTTAAATAAGTGGACATA
GTCCTTCATTCGGTATATGCAGATCCGGCATCAAACACTTTTTCAAGAAAGTTTGAGTCAAAAGGATTAA
AGGATAAAGTAAAACAACAATAACATCTCCGTGAAGCATTGAGGGAAGGGTTTAACTCCAACAATGTCAC
TGAACAACATAACATTCTGTGTCTCACAGGATCTGGATGTTCCCCTGAAAGTGAAAATCAAGTCATTGGA
AGGACATAAGCCACTGTTGAAGCCATCTCAAAAAATCCTGAACCCTGAATTAATGCTGATAGGGTCAAAT
GTATTCCCTTCTAGTGATCTAATTGTATCCTTACAGGTATTTGATAAAGAGAGAAACAGAAATTTAACTC
TTCCGATATACACGCCGTATATTCCTTTCAGAAACTCTAGAACCTGGGATTATTGGTTGACTTTGCCCAT
ACGTATCAAACAGCTTACCTTTAGCAGTCATTTACGCATTATTTTGTGGGAATACAATGGATCCAAGCAA
ATTCCCTTTTTCAATCTAGAAACGAGCATCTTTAACTTAAAAGACTGTACTTTAAAAAGAGGGTTTGAAT
CCTTAAAATTTCGTTATGATGTGATTGACCACTTAAACTTAGAATTTCCAATGTTAGAGCTTCCTGTTGT
GTTCATCGAAAGGGAAATTATGAATACTCAAATGAATATTCCAACTTTGAAGAACAATCCTGGACTAAGC
ACAGACTTACGAGAACCGAATAGGAATGATCCTCAAATCAAAATTTCTTTGGGGGACAAATATCACTCCA
CATTGAAGTTTTACGATCCTGACCAACCAAACAATGATCCAATAGAGGAAAAGTATAGGAGATTGGAAAG
AGCATCTAAAAATGCAAACTTGGACAAGCAAGTGAAGCCGGACATTAAAAAGAGGGACTACTTGAATAAA
ATCATCAACTACCCCCCTGGCACTAAATTAACAGCACATGAAAAGGGTTCAATATGGAAATATAGGTATT
ATTTGATGAACAATAAAAAAGCTCTTACAAAGTTATTACAGAGTACAAATTTGAGAGAAGAATCGGAAAG
AGTAGAGGTTTTAGAACTAATGGACTCATGGGCAGAAATTGATATAGACGACGCATTAGAACTATTAGGC
TCAACTTTTAAAAACCTTTCAGTGAGATCGTACGCCGTAAATAGGCTGAAGAAGGCATCAGACAAGGAGC
TGGAATTGTACTTATTACAGTTGGTAGAAGCTGTCTGTTTTGAGAACCTGTCCACTTTTTCCGACAAATC
TAACAGTGAATTCACTATTGTGGATGCCGTATCTTCGCAAAAGCTTTCGGGTGATTCTATGTTACTATCT
ACATCGCATGCCAACCAAAAATTATTAAAGTCCATCTCGAGTGAATCGGAAACTTCCGGGACAGAATCGC
TACCAATCGTCATTTCTCCCTTGGCTGAGTTTTTGATTAGGAGAGCACTGGTCAACCCAAGGTTAGGAAG
TTTTTTCTATTGGTATTTAAAGTCCGAGTCTGAGGACAAGCCATATTTAGACCAGATTTTAAGTTCCTTT
TGGAGTAGACTGGATAAAAAATCTCGGAATATACTGAACGATCAAGTCAGGCTAATAAATGTGCTCAGGG
AATGTTGTGAAACAATTAAGAGGCTGAAAGATACTACAGCCAAAAAGATGGAATTACTAGTGCATTTATT
GGAGACGAAAGTCAGGCCTCTTGTCAAAGTACGACCAATTGCTTTACCACTAGACCCTGATGTGTTGATA
TGCGACGTTTGTCCTGAAACTTCGAAGGTATTTAAAAGCTCTTTATCGCCACTAAAAATAACATTCAAAA
CGACCTTAAACCAACCATATCACTTAATGTTTAAGGTTGGCGATGATTTGAGACAAGATCAACTGGTAGT
ACAGATCATAAGTTTAATGAATGAGTTATTAAAAAATGAAAACGTGGACTTGAAATTGACACCATACAAA
ATTTTGGCAACAGGACCACAAGAAGGTGCCATTGAATTTATCCCTAATGACACATTAGCTAGCATACTAA
GCAAATATCACGGTATTCTTGGCTACCTTAAACTCCACTATCCTGATGAGAACGCGACATTAGGCGTACA
AGGCTGGGTTTTAGATAATTTTGTCAAATCTTGTGCTGGCTATTGTGTTATTACATACATCTTAGGTGTC
GGCGATAGGCATTTAGACAACTTACTAGTCACGCCAGATGGGCACTTTTTTCACGCAGACTTTGGTTATA
TCTTGGGTCAGGACCCCAAACCTTTTCCGCCATTAATGAAATTGCCCCCTCAAATTATAGAGGCGTTTGG
GGGTGCAGAATCATCAAATTATGATAAATTTCGCAGCTACTGTTTTGTGGCATATTCGATTTTAAGAAGG
AATGCAGGCTTAATCTTAAACCTGTTTGAATTAATGAAGACTTCGAACATACCTGATATCAGAATAGATC
CCAATGGTGCTATATTACGTGTAAGAGAGAGATTTAATTTGAATATGTCCGAAGAAGATGCCACAGTGCA
TTTTCAGAATCTAATCAATGATAGTGTAAATGCTTTGCTGCCTATCGTGATTGATCATTTACATAATCTG
GCACAATACTGGCGGACCGTCGAGGACTACAAAGACCATGACGGTGATTATAAAGATCATGATATCGATT
ACAAGGATGACGATGACAAGTAGAATTCGTGAGCTCGCGAATTTCTTATGATTTATGATTTTTATTATTA
AATAAGTTATAAAAAAAATAAGTGTATACAAATTTTAAAGTGACTCTTAGGTTTTAAAACGAAAATTCTT
ATTCTTGAGTAACTCTTTCCTGTAGGTCAGGTTGCTTTCTCAGGTATAGCATGAGGTCGCTCTTATTGAC
CACACCTCTACCGGCATGCCGAGCAAATGCCTGCAAATCGCTCCCCGCGGCCGCCACCGCGGTGGAGCTC
CAGCTTTTGTTCCCTTTAGTGAGGGTTAATTGCGCGCTTGGCGTAATCATGGTCATAGCTGTTTCCTGTG
TGAAATTGTTATCCGCTCACAATTCCACACAACATACGAGCCGGAAGCATAAAGTGTAAAGCCTGGGGTG
CCTAATGAGTGAGCTAACTCACATTAATTGCGTTGCGCTCACTGCCCGCTTTCCAGTCGGGAAACCTGTC
GTGCCAGCTGCATTAATGAATCGGCCAACGCGCGGGGAGAGGCGGTTTGCGTATTGGGCGCTCTTCCGCT
TCCTCGCTCACTGACTCGCTGCGCTCGGTCGTTCGGCTGCGGCGAGCGGTATCAGCTCACTCAAAGGCGG
TAATACGGTTATCCACAGAATCAGGGGATAACGCAGGAAAGAACATGTGAGCAAAAGGCCAGCAAAAGGC
CAGGAACCGTAAAAAGGCCGCGTTGCTGGCGTTTTTCCATAGGCTCCGCCCCCCTGACGAGCATCACAAA
AATCGACGCTCAAGTCAGAGGTGGCGAAACCCGACAGGACTATAAAGATACCAGGCGTTTCCCCCTGGAA
GCTCCCTCGTGCGCTCTCCTGTTCCGACCCTGCCGCTTACCGGATACCTGTCCGCCTTTCTCCCTTCGGG
AAGCGTGGCGCTTTCTCATAGCTCACGCTGTAGGTATCTCAGTTCGGTGTAGGTCGTTCGCTCCAAGCTG
GGCTGTGTGCACGAACCCCCCGTTCAGCCCGACCGCTGCGCCTTATCCGGTAACTATCGTCTTGAGTCCA
ACCCGGTAAGACACGACTTATCGCCACTGGCAGCAGCCACTGGTAACAGGATTAGCAGAGCGAGGTATGT
AGGCGGTGCTACAGAGTTCTTGAAGTGGTGGCCTAACTACGGCTACACTAGAAGAACAGTATTTGGTATC
TGCGCTCTGCTGAAGCCAGTTACCTTCGGAAAAAGAGTTGGTAGCTCTTGATCCGGCAAACAAACCACCG
CTGGTAGCGGTGGTTTTTTTGTTTGCAAGCAGCAGATTACGCGCAGAAAAAAAGGATCTCAAGAAGATCC
TTTGATCTTTTCTACGGGGTCTGACGCTCAGTGGAACGAAAACTCACGTTAAGGGATTTTGGTCATGAGA
TTATCAAAAAGGATCTTCACCTAGATCCTTTTAAATTAAAAATGAAGTTTTAAATCAATCTAAAGTATAT
ATGAGTAAACTTGGTCTGACAGTTACCAATGCTTAATCAGTGAGGCACCTATCTCAGCGATCTGTCTATT
TCGTTCATCCATAGTTGCCTGACTCCCCGTCGTGTAGATAACTACGATACGGGAGGGCTTACCATCTGGC
CCCAGTGCTGCAATGATACCGCGAGACCCACGCTCACCGGCTCCAGATTTATCAGCAATAAACCAGCCAG
CCGGAAGGGCCGAGCGCAGAAGTGGTCCTGCAACTTTATCCGCCTCCATCCAGTCTATTAATTGTTGCCG
GGAAGCTAGAGTAAGTAGTTCGCCAGTTAATAGTTTGCGCAACGTTGTTGCCATTGCTACAGGCATCGTG
GTGTCACGCTCGTCGTTTGGTATGGCTTCATTCAGCTCCGGTTCCCAACGATCAAGGCGAGTTACATGAT
CCCCCATGTTGTGCAAAAAAGCGGTTAGCTCCTTCGGTCCTCCGATCGTTGTCAGAAGTAAGTTGGCCGC
AGTGTTATCACTCATGGTTATGGCAGCACTGCATAATTCTCTTACTGTCATGCCATCCGTAAGATGCTTT
TCTGTGACTGGTGAGTACTCAACCAAGTCATTCTGAGAATAGTGTATGCGGCGACCGAGTTGCTCTTGCC
CGGCGTCAATACGGGATAATACCGCGCCACATAGCAGAACTTTAAAAGTGCTCATCATTGGAAAACGTTC
TTCGGGGCGAAAACTCTCAAGGATCTTACCGCTGTTGAGATCCAGTTCGATGTAACCCACTCGTGCACCC
AACTGATCTTCAGCATCTTTTACTTTCACCAGCGTTTCTGGGTGAGCAAAAACAGGAAGGCAAAATGCCG
CAAAAAAGGGAATAAGGGCGACACGGAAATGTTGAATACTCATACTCTTCCTTTTTCAATATTATTGAAG
CATTTATCAGGGTTATTGTCTCATGAGCGGATACATATTTGAATGTATTTAGAAAAATAAACAAATAGGG
GTTCCGCGCACATTTCCCCGAAAAGTGCCACCTGGGTCCTTTTCATCACGTGCTATAAAAATAATTATAA
TTTAAATTTTTTAATATAAATATATAAATTAAAAATAGAAAGTAAAAAAAGAAATTAAAGAAAAAATAGT
TTTTGTTTTCCGAAGATGTAAAAGACTCTAGGGGGATCGCCAACAAATACTACCTTTTATCTTGCTCTTC
CTGCTCTCAGGTATTAATGCCGAATTGTTTCATCTTGTCTGTGTAGAAGACCACACACGAAAATCCTGTG
ATTTTACATTTTACTTATCGTTAATCGAATGTATATCTATTTAATCTGCTTTTCTTGTCTAATAAATATA
TATGTAAAGTACGCTTTTTGTTGAAATTTTTTAAACCTTTGTTTATTTTTTTTTCTTCATTCCGTAACTC
TTCTACCTTCTTTATTTACTTTCTAAAATCCAAATACAAAACATAAAAATAAATAAACACAGAGTAAATT
CCCAAATTATTCCATCATTAAAAGATACGAGGCGCGTGTAAGTTACAGGCAAGCGATCCGTCTAAGAAAC
CATTATTATCATGACATTAACCTATAAAAATAGGCGTATCACGAGGCCCTTTCGTC
Features (pLannotate 1.2.2; 21 found; start..end, strand, type, name):
    137..186     +  misc_feature   bom (fragment): basis of mobility region from pBR322
    194..409     +  promoter       URA3 promoter: S. cerevisiae URA3
    410..1213    +  CDS            URA3: orotidine-5'-phosphate decarboxylase, required for uracil biosynthesis; S. cerevisiae URA3; yeast auxotrophic marker, counterselectable with 5-fluoroorotic acid (5-FOA)
   1292..1343    +  misc_feature   bom (fragment): basis of mobility region from pBR322
   1371..1799    -  rep_origin     f1 ori (sequence partly withheld): f1 bacteriophage origin of replication; arrow indicates direction of (+) strand synthesis
   1803..1958    -  CDS            lacZα (fragment): LacZα fragment of β-galactosidase; lacZ fragment
   1966..1984    +  promoter       T7 promoter: promoter for bacteriophage T7 RNA polymerase
   2213..4687    +  CDS            VPS34 (fragment): VPS34_YEAST - Also known as END12, PEP15, VPL7, VPT29. Experimental evidence at protein level: Swiss-Prot protein existence level 1. Phosphatidylinositol 3-kinase required for cytoplasm to vacuole transport (Cvt) and autophagy as a part of the autophagy- specific VPS34 PI3-kinase complex I. This complex is essential to recruit the ATG8-phosphatidylinositol conjugate and the ATG12-ATG5 conjugate to the pre-autophagosomal structure. Also involved in endosome-to-Golgi retrograde transport as part of the VPS34 PI3-kinase complex II. This second complex is required for the endosome-to-Golgi retriev
   4694..4759    +  CDS            3xFLAG: three tandem FLAG® epitope tags, followed by an enterokinase cleavage site
   4776..4963    +  terminator     ADH1 terminator: S. cerevisiae ADH1; transcription terminator for the S. cerevisiae alcohol dehydrogenase 1 (ADH1) gene
   4996..5019    -  misc_feature   MCS (fragment): pBluescript multiple cloning site
   5032..5050    -  promoter       T3 promoter: promoter for bacteriophage T3 RNA polymerase
   5095..5111    -  protein_bind   lac operator: The lac repressor binds to the lac operator to inhibit transcription in E. coli. This inhibition can be relieved by adding lactose or isopropyl-β-D-thiogalactopyranoside (IPTG). lac repressor encoded by lacI
   5119..5149    -  promoter       lac promoter: promoter for the E. coli lac operon
   5164..5185    -  protein_bind   CAP binding site: CAP binding activates transcription in the presence of cAMP. E. coli catabolite activator protein
   5198..5290    -  CDS            lacI (fragment): lac repressor; lacI; The lac repressor binds to the lac operator to inhibit transcription in E. coli. This inhibition can be relieved by adding lactose or isopropyl-β-D-thiogalactopyranoside (IPTG).
   5473..6061    -  rep_origin     ori: high-copy-number ColE1/pMB1/pBR322/pUC origin of replication
   6232..7092    -  CDS            AmpR: β-lactamase; bla; confers resistance to ampicillin, carbenicillin, and related antibiotics
   7093..7197    -  promoter       AmpR promoter: bla
   7234..7737    +  misc_feature   CEN/ARS: S. cerevisiae CEN6 centromere fused to an autonomously replicating sequence
   7805..35      +  CDS            rop (fragment) (across the origin): Rop protein, which maintains plasmids at low copy number; rop
