[The description below was written by a language model from this plasmid's Addgene catalogue record and pLannotate feature annotations shown in this document.]
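Description:
pYO933 is a yeast expression plasmid built on pRS416, a yeast–E. coli shuttle vector of about 7.8 kb. In bacteria it replicates from a high-copy ColE1/pUC-type origin and is selected through the β-lactamase (AmpR) gene. In Saccharomyces cerevisiae the CEN6/ARS element makes it behave as a stable, low-copy centromeric plasmid. The URA3 marker, driven by its own promoter, allows selection in ura3 strains on medium lacking uracil and counterselection with 5-fluoroorotic acid. The backbone also retains the usual pBluescript-derived elements: an f1 origin, lacZα and lac promoter/operator remnants, and T7 and T3 promoters flanking the cloning region.

The insert encodes S. cerevisiae VPS34, the phosphatidylinositol 3-kinase that acts in the autophagy/Cvt-specific complex I and the endosomal complex II. This version carries an internal deletion of residues 154–202 (C154 to V202), which is consistent with the coding region being annotated as a fragment. The open reading frame is fused at its C terminus to a 3xFLAG epitope and is followed by the ADH1 transcription terminator. According to the catalogue entry, expression is driven by the native VPS34 promoter. This promoter is not annotated separately in the feature table, but it presumably lies in the short unannotated stretch upstream of the coding sequence.

Native-promoter control on a centromeric plasmid should give near-physiological levels of the mutant protein. That suits complementation and functional analysis of the deleted region in yeast, with the FLAG tag available for detection or immunoprecipitation, although the record does not specify particular assays.
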