Addgene plasmid #235765: pYO933
Purpose: Expression of ScVPS34 delta C154-V202-3xFLAG under its own promoter
Depositing lab: Roger Williams. Depositing organization: MRC Laboratory of Molecular Biology. Publication: Structure and flexibility of the endosomal Vps34 complex reveals the basis of its function on membranes. Rostislavleva K, Soler N, Ohashi Y, Zhang L, Pardon E, Burke JE, Masson GR, Johnson C, Steyaert J, Ktistakis NT, Williams RL. Science. 2015 Oct 9;350(6257):aac7365. doi: 10.1126/science.aac7365. PubMed 26450213.
Backbone
  Vector backbone: pRS416
  Vector type: Yeast Expression
Growth in bacteria
  Bacterial resistance: Ampicillin, 100 μg/mL
  Growth temperature: 37°C
  Growth strain: DH5alpha
  Copy number: High Copy
Gene/Insert
  Gene/Insert name: VPS34 delta C154-V202
  Species: S. cerevisiae (budding yeast)
  Mutation: aa 154-202 deleted
  Promoter: ScVPS34 promoter
  Tag / fusion protein: 3xFLAG (C terminal on insert)
  Cloning method: Restriction Enzyme; 5′ cloning site Unknown (unknown if destroyed)
Terms and licenses: Academic/Nonprofit Terms; Industry Terms: Not Available to Industry
How to cite: pYO933 was a gift from Roger Williams (Addgene plasmid # 235765 ; http://n2t.net/addgene:235765 ; RRID:Addgene_235765)
